Addgene plasmid #26569: Cav2.2e[Δa10, Δ18a, Δ24a, 31a, 37a, 46]
Depositing lab: Diane Lipscombe. Depositing organization: Brown University. Publication: Cell-specific alternative splicing increases calcium channel current density in the pain pathway. Bell TJ, Thaler C, Castiglioni AJ, Helton TD, Lipscombe D. Neuron. 2004 Jan 8. 41(1):127-38. 10.1016/S0896-6273(03)00801-8 PubMed 14715140.
Backbone
  Vector backbone: pcDNA6/V5-His ABC
  Backbone manufacturer: Invitrogen
  Backbone size w/o insert (bp): 5100
  Vector type: Mammalian Expression
Growth in bacteria
  Bacterial resistance: Ampicillin, 100 μg/mL
  Growth temperature: 37°C
  Growth strain: Top10F'
  Growth instructions: Top10F'
  Copy number: Unknown
Gene/Insert
  Gene/Insert name: calcium channel alpha-1B subunit
  Species: R. norvegicus (rat)
  Insert size (bp): 7390
  Mutation: Deletion of exons a10, 18a, and 24a. Contains exons 31a, 37a, and 46.
  GenBank ID: AF055477
  Entrez Gene: Cacna1b (a.k.a. BIII)
  Tag / fusion protein: V5 (C terminal on backbone); 6XHis (C terminal on backbone)
  Cloning method: Restriction Enzyme; 5′ cloning site KpnI (not destroyed); 3′ cloning site EcorV (not destroyed)
  Sequencing primers: 5′ T7; 3′ BGH-rev
Terms and licenses: Academic/Nonprofit Terms; Industry Terms: Not Available to Industry
Depositor comments: Isolated from superior cervical ganglia. For more information about this plasmid: http://neuroscience.brown.edu/LipscombeLab/homepage/otherpages/clonespage/clonespage1.htm Also see: GENBANK AF222337
How to cite: Cav2.2e[Δa10, Δ18a, Δ24a, 31a, 37a, 46] was a gift from Diane Lipscombe (Addgene plasmid # 26569 ; http://n2t.net/addgene:26569 ; RRID:Addgene_26569)
