[The description below was written by a language model from this plasmid's Addgene catalogue record.]
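Description:
Cav2.2e[Δa10, Δ18a, Δ24a, 31a, 37a, 46] is a mammalian expression plasmid built on the commercial pcDNA6/V5-His backbone (about 5.1 kb without insert) and carrying a roughly 7.4 kb rat (Rattus norvegicus) cDNA for the calcium channel alpha-1B subunit, the pore-forming subunit of the N-type voltage-gated calcium channel encoded by Cacna1b. The cDNA was isolated from superior cervical ganglia and inserted between KpnI and EcoRV sites, both of which are retained. The plasmid is propagated in E. coli under ampicillin selection; its copy number is not recorded. No feature table accompanies the entry and the promoter is not explicitly stated. The listed T7 forward and BGH reverse sequencing primers indicate that the insert lies between a T7 promoter site and a bovine growth hormone polyadenylation region, as is usual for the pcDNA series.

The name specifies the splice isoform. This clone lacks the alternatively spliced exons a10, 18a and 24a and contains exons 31a, 37a and 46. The choice of exon 37a is the notable feature in the context of the associated study, which examined how cell-specific alternative splicing raises calcium channel current density in the pain pathway. V5 and 6xHis tags are listed as C-terminal elements supplied by the backbone, but the record does not confirm whether the channel open reading frame is fused in frame to them or terminates at its own stop codon. The construct is suited to heterologous expression of a defined Cav2.2 isoform in mammalian cells, for example to compare its functional properties with those of other splice variants.
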