>Addgene plasmid #26569 | Cav2.2e[Δa10, Δ18a, Δ24a, 31a, 37a, 46] | depositor partial sequence | sequence record 12586 | Author sequence
CGGCACGAGCGGCTAGGTTAGGAGCCCCTGGCGCGCCGCGCCCTCGGTGCCGGGCCGCGGAGCCGGGGAT
GCGCGCGGCGCCCCGGGAGTCATGGTCCGCTTCGGGGACGAGCTAGGCGGCCGCTATGGGGGCACCGGCG
GCGGGGAGCGGGCTCGGGGCGGCGGGGCCGGCGGGGCCGGTGGCCCGGGCCAGGGGGGTCTGCCGCCGGG
CCAGCGGGTCCTGTACAAGCAGTCCATTGCGCAACGCGCACGGACCATGGCCCTGTACAACCCCATCCCA
GTCAAGCAGAACTGCTTCACCGTCAACCGCTCGCTCTTCGTCTTCAGCGAGGACAACGTCGTCCGCAAAT
ATGCTAAGCGCATCACCGAATGGCCGCCCTTCGAATATATGATCCTGGCCACCATCATCGCCAACTGTAT
TGTCCTGGCCCTGGAGCAGCACCTCCCTGATGGGGACAAGACTCCCATGTCTGAACGACTGGATGACACG
GAACCTTACTTCATCGGCATCTTTTGCTTCGAGGCGGGCATCAAGATCATAGCTCTGGGCTTCGTGTTCC
ACAAAGGCTCCTACCTCCGGAATGGCTGGAACGTCATGGACTTCGTGGTGGTCCTCACAGGGATTCTTGC
CACAGCTGGAACTGACTTTGATCTGCGCACCCTGAGGGCTGTGCGTGTGCTTAGGCCCCTGAAGTTGGTG
TCTGGAATTCCAAGCTTGCAGGTGGTGCTCAAGTCCATCATGAAGGCCATGGTCCCGCTGCTGCAGATCG
GGCTGCTGCTCTTCTTCGCCATCCTCATGTTCGCTATCATCGGCCTCGAGTTCTATATGGGCAAATTCCA
TAAGGCCTGCTTCCCCAACAGCACAGATGCAGAGCCTGTGGGTGACTTTCCTTGTGGCAAGGAGGCCCCT
GCTCGTCTGTGTGACAGTGACACCGAATGCCGGGAGTACTGGCCAGGACCCAACTTTGGCATCACCAATT
TTGACAACATCCTGTTTGCCATCTTGACCGTGTTCCAGTGTATCACCATGGAGGGCTGGACTGACATCCT
CTACAATACAAATGATGCGGCCGGCAACACGTGGAACTGGTTGTACTTCATCCCCCTCATCATCATTGGC
TCCTTCTTCATGCTCAACCTGGTGCTCGGTGTGCTTTCAGGAGAGTTTGCCAAAGAGCGGGAGCGAGTCG
AGAACCGCCGTGCCTTCCTGAAGCTCCGCAGGCAGCAGCAGATTGAGCGAGAACTGAATGGGTACTTGGA
GTGGATCTTCAAGGCGGAGGAAGTCATGTTGGCAGAGGAGGACAAGAACGCAGAAGAGAAGTCCCCTTTG
GATGTGTTGAAGAGAGCTGCTACCAAGAAGAGCCGAAATGACCTCATCCATGCAGAAGAGGGGGAGGACC
GGTTTGTAGACCTCTGTGCTGCTGGGTCTCCCTTTGCTCGTGCCAGCCTCAAGAGTGGGAAGACAGAGAG
CTCATCGTACTTCCGGAGGAAGGAGAAGATGTTCCGGTTCCTTATCCGTCGTATGGTGAAAGCACAGAGC
TTCTACTGGGTGGTACTGTGCGTGGTGGCCCTGAACACGTTGTGTGTGGCCATGGTACACTATAATCAGC
CTCAGCGGCTTACCACTGCACTGTACTTTGCAGAGTTTGTTTTCCTGGGTCTCTTCCTCACAGAGATGTC
CCTGAAGATGTACGGTCTAGGGCCCAGAAGCTACTTCCGGTCTTCCTTCAACTGCTTTGACTTTGGGGTG
ATTGTGGGGAGTATCTTTGAAGTAGTCTGGGCTGCCATCAAGCCAGGAACCTCCTTCGGAATCAGTGTGC
TGCGGGCTCTCCGACTGCTGAGGATTTTCAAAGTCACCAAGTATTGGAACTCCCTGAGGAACCTGGTTGT
TTCCCTCCTCAACTCCATGAAGTCCATCATCAGCCTTCTCTTCCTGCTTTTCCTTTTCATTGTGGTCTTC
GCTCTGTTGGGGATGCAGCTGTTTGGGGGACAGTTCAACTTTCAAGATGAGACTCCAACCACCAATTTTG
ATACCTTCCCAGCTGCCATCCTCACTGTGTTTCAGATTCTGACAGGAGAGGACTGGAATGCAGTCATGTA
TCATGGGATTGAGTCACAAGGAGGAGTCAGCAAAGGCATGTTTTCATCCTTTTACTTCATCGTCCTGACA
CTGTTTGGAAACTACACCCTGTTGAACGTTTTCTTGGCCATTGCTGTGGACAACCTTGCCAATGCCCAGG
AGTTGACCAAGGATGAAGAGGAGATGGAAGAGGCAGCCAATCAGAAGCTTGCTCTTCAGAAGGCCAAAGA
AGTAGCTGAAGTCAGCCCCATGTCTGCTGCCAACATCTCCATTGCTGCCAGGCAGCAGAACTCGGCCAAG
GCGCGCTCAGTATGGGAGCAGCGGGCCAGTCAGCTAAGGCTCCAGAACCTGCGTGCCAGCTGTGAGGCAC
TGTACAGTGAGATGGACCCGGAGGAGCGCCTGCGTTATGCCAGCACGCGCCACGTGAGGCCAGACATGAA
GACACACATGGACCGACCCCTAGTGGTGGAACCTGGTCGGGATGGCCTGCGGGGACCCGCCGGGAACAAG
TCAAAGCCTGAGGGCACGGAGGCCACCGAAGGTGCGGATCCACCACGCCGACACCACCGGCATCGTGATA
GGGACAAGACCTCAGCCTCAACCCCTGCTGGAGGCGAACAGGACAGGACAGACTGCCCAAAGGCCGAAAG
CACCGAGACCGGGGCCCGGGAGGAACGTGCGCGCCCTCGTCGAAGTCACAGCAAGGAGGCTCCAGGGGCT
GACACACAAGTGCGTTGTGAGCGCAGTAGACGTCACCACCGGCGCGGATCCCCGGAGGAGGCCACTGAAC
GGGAACCTCGGCGCCACCGTGCCCACCGGCACGCACAGGACTCAAGCAAGGAAGGCAAGGAGGGCACTGC
ACCGGTGCTTGTACCCAAGGGCGAGCGTCGCGCAAGACATCGAGGCCCGCGTACGGGCCCCCGTGAGACA
GAGAACAGTGAGGAGCCCACACGCAGGCACCGTGCAAAGCATAAGGTGCCACCAACACTTGAGCCCCCAG
AGAGGGAGGTTGCAGAGAAGGAGAGCAACGTGGTGGAAGGGGATAAGGAAACTCGAAATCACCAGCCCAA
GGAACCTCGCTGTGACCTGGAGGCCATTGCGGTTACAGGCGTGGGCTCTCTGCACATGCTGCCCAGCACC
TGTCTCCAGAAAGTGGACGAACAGCCAGAGGATGCAGACAACCAGCGTAATGTCACCCGGATGGGCAGTC
AGCCCTCAGACCCCAGCACCACTGTGCATGTCCCAGTGACACTGACAGGCCCTCCCGGGGAGGCCACTGT
AGTTCCCAGTGCTAACACGGACCTGGAAGGCCAAGCGGAGGGCAAGAAGGAGGCAGAGGCTGACGATGTG
CTGAGAAGAGGCCCCAGGCCCATCGTTCCCTACAGTTCCATGTTCTGCCTCAGCCCCACCAACCTACTCC
GTCGCTTCTGCCATTACATTGTGACCATGCGGTACTTTGAGATGGTGATTCTTGTGGTCATCGCCTTGAG
CAGCATTGCCCTGGCTGCTGAGGATCCCGTGCGGACCGACTCATTCCGGAACAATGCTCTGAAGTACATG
GACTACATCTTTACAGGAGTCTTCACCTTTGAGATGGTCATAAAGATGATAGACTTGGGCCTGCTGCTGC
ACCCTGGGGCCTACTTCCGGGACCTGTGGAACATTCTGGACTTCATTGTTGTCAGTGGAGCCCTGGTGGC
ATTTGCATTCTCAGGATCCAAAGGGAAAGACATCAATACCATCAAGTCTCTGAGAGTCCTGCGAGTCCTG
CGGCCCCTCAAGACCATCAAGCGGCTGCCTAAACTCAAGGCTGTGTTTGACTGTGTGGTGAACTCTCTGA
AGAATGTCTTGAACATCCTGATCGTCTACATGCTCTTCATGTTTATATTTGCCGTCATCGCCGTCCAACT
CTTCAAAGGGAAGTTCTTTTACTGCACTGATGAGTCCAAGGAGCTGGAGCGGGACTGCAGGGGTCAGTAT
TTGGATTATGAGAAGGAAGAGGTAGAAGCCCAGCCAAGGCAGTGGAAGAAATATGACTTCCACTATGACA
ATGTGCTCTGGGCCTTGCTGACTCTGTTTACGGTGTCCACAGGAGAGGGGTGGCCCATGGTGCTGAAACA
CTCTGTGGACGCCACCTATGAGGAGCAGGGGCCAAGCCCCGGGTTTCGGATGGAGCTTTCCATCTTCTAT
GTGGTCTACTTTGTGGTCTTCCCTTTTTTCTTTGTCAACATCTTTGTGGCCTTGATCATCATCACCTTCC
AGGAGCAGGGGGACAAGGTGATGTCTGAGTGCAGTCTGGAAAAGAATGAGAGGGCTTGCATTGACTTTGC
CATCAGCGCCAAACCCCTGACACGGTACATGCCTCAGAACAAGCAGTCGTTCCAGTATAAGACATGGACA
TTTGTGGTCTCTCCACCCTTTGAGTACTTCATTATGGCCATGATAGCCCTCAACACAGTGGTGCTGATGA
TGAAGTTCTACGATGCCCCTTATGAGTACGAGCTGATGCTGAAGTGCTTGAACATCGTCTTCACATCCAT
GTTCTCTCTGGAGTGCATCCTGAAGATCATCGCCTTCGGGGTGTTGAACTACTTCAGAGATGCCTGGAAC
GTCTTTGACTTTGTCACTGTTTTGGGAAGTATTACTGATATTTTAGTAACGGAGATTGCGGAAACGAACA
ACTTCATCAACTTGAGCTTCCTTCGCCTCTTCCGGGCAGCACGGCTGATCAAGCTGCTTCGCCAGGGCTA
CACCATCCGCATCTTGTTATGGACCTTTGTCCAGTCCTTTAAGGCGCTGCCCTACGTGTGCCTCCTCATT
GCCATGCTGTTCTTCATCTACGCCATCATCGGCATGCAGGTTTTTGGAAACATTGCCCTTGATGATGGCA
CCAGCATCAACCGACACAACAACTTCCGGACATTTCTGCAAGCCTTAATGCTGTTGTTCAGGAGTGCCAC
TGGGGAGGCCTGGCACGAAATCATGCTGTCTTGCCTGGGCAACCGGGCCTGCGACCCACATGCCAACGCC
AGCGAATGCGGGAGCGACTTTGCCTATTTTTATTTTGTCTCCTTCATCTTCCTCTGTTCCTTTCTGATGC
TGAACCTCTTTGTTGCTGTGATCATGGACAATTTCGAATACCTCACGCGGGATTCTTCCATCCTAGGGCC
GCACCACCTCGATGAATTCATTCGCGTCTGGGCTGAATACGACCCAGCTGCGTGTTGCCGGATTCATTAT
AAGGATATGTACAGTTTGTTGCGTTGTATTGCGCCACCCGTTGGCTTAGGGAAGAACTGCCCTCGTAGGT
TGGCCTACAAGCGCCTGGTTCGAATGAACATGCCCATATCCAATGAGGACATGACGGTACACTTTACATC
CACACTGATGGCCCTCATCCGGACGGCACTGGAGATCAAGCTTGCCCCAGCGGGGACAAAACAGCACCAA
TGTGATGCTGAGCTGAGGAAGGAGATCTCTTCTGTGTGGGCTAATCTGCCCCAGAAGACTCTGGACTTAC
TGGTGCCACCCCACAAACCTGACGAGATGACAGTGGGGAAGGTCTATGCGGCTCTCATGATATTTGACTT
CTACAAACAGAACAAAACCACCAGAGATCAGACTCACCAAGCTCCTGGAGGCCTGTCCCAGATGGGTCCT
GTTTCCCTGTTCCATCCTCTGAAGGCCACCCTGGAGCAGACACAGCCCGCTGTGCTCCGAGGAGCTCGGG
TTTTCCTTCGACAAAAGAGTGCAACTTCCCTCAGCAATGGGGGCGCCATACAAACCCAGGAAAGTGGCAT
CAAGGAGTCCCTGTCCTGGGGCACGCAGAGGACCCAGGACGTACTTTATGAGGCCAGAGCACCTCTAGAA
CGTGGCCATTCTGCAGAGATCCCTGTGGGGCAGCCAGGAGCACTGGCTGTAGATGTCCAGATGCAGAACA
TGACATTGAGAGGACCGGATGGGGAGCCCCAGCCTGGCCTGGAGAGCCAAGGCCGAGCGGCCTCTATGCC
ACGCCTGGCGGCAGAAACACAGCCGGCCCCTAATGCCAGCCCCATGAAGCGCTCCATCTCCACACTGGCT
CCACGCCCGCATGGGACTCAGCTTTGCAACACAGTCCTGGACCGGCCACCTCCTAGCCAGGTGTCCCATC
ACCACCACCACCGCTGCCACCGGCGCAGGGACAAGAAGCAGAGGTCCCTGGAAAAGGGGCCCAGCCTGTC
TGTTGACACAGAAGGTGCACCAAGTACTGCTGCAGGATCTGGCCTGCCCCATGGAGAAGGGTCCACAGGC
TGCCGGCGGGAGCGTAAGCAAGAGCGAGGCCGGTCCCAGGAGCGGAGGCAGCCCTCCTCCTCTTCTTCAG
AGAAGCAGCGCTTCTATTCCTGTGACCGCTTTGGGAGCCGGGAGCCCCCACAACCTAAGCCCTCCCTCAG
TAGCCACCCCATATCGCCAACAGCGGCACTAGAGCCAGGACCCCACCCGCAGGGCAGTGGTTCCGTTAAT
GGGAGCCCCTTGATGTCAACATCTGGTGCTAGCACGCCGGGCCGAGGTGGGCGGAGGCAGCTCCCCCAGA
CTCCCCTGACCCCACGCCCCAGCATCACCTACAAGACGGCCAATTCCTCGCCTGTCCACTTTGCTGAGGG
TCAGAGTGGCCTTCCAGCCTTCTCCCCTGGCCGTCTCAGCCGCGGCCTTTCTGAACACAATGCCCTGCTC
CAGAAAGAGCCCCTGAGCCAGCCTCTAGCTTCTGGCTCCCGCATTGGCTCTGACCCTTACCTAGGGCAGC
GTCTGGACAGTGAGGCCTCTGCCCACAACCTGCCTGAGGATACACTCACCTTTGAAGAGGCCGTGGCCAC
CAACTCTGGCCGCTCCTCCAGGACTTCCTATGTGTCCTCCCTCACTTCCCAATCCCACCCTCTCCGCCGT
GTACCCAATGGCTACCACTGCACTTTGGGACTCAGCACCGGCGTCCGGGCGCGGCACAGCTACCACCACC
CAGACCAGGATCACTGGTGCTAGCTGCACCACGACCACCCATGCACCAGCTCGTGGGTGCGGGTTCCAGT
TGATGAGTTTTATCATCCGCTCTGGGTTGTGCGGTCACAGCCCTGGGAGGAGGGTCCTCACATCGCGGCC
TCTGTGGTGGAGGTTCCTGCTTCTCTCCCTCCCTCCCTTTTACACTGGACAGACTAATAAAGCCCTTTCT
TAGAGGGATATGGTCCTCTCTATCCTCCTGTGTACTGCCTTCCTGGGTTCCATGCCAGATGTTGGATCCT
AAGCAGAGGTAGCTGAGTTGAGATAGACCCAGCAAATCCAAATCCTATGTCATGGCCTCCAGCTTCCAGG
GTGGGTACTTGGGACTTTCTTAGGAGGTCTGAGCCTCATGGAGATTGTGGTTTGTCCAAATGTGTGGCAT
GGGGGATAGGGTACCCTCAAAGGCAAGGAAAGGAGCCCAACTGTGTGGCCTGGCAGCACCTGCCAGCATC
ACTACTCTCATGTCTATTGTGGTCTTGGAGTCAAACAGCACATGTATATAGAGATATGCTCAAGGGCCTG
CCTTTCACCTACATTGTCACCATAATAGGGACCAAATCTAGAGGATGTCCTTGCTGTTGATTCTGGTTTT
CAGTCACAACACTTTCACTTTTTGTCATTTCTATATAGTTGATCTAGAAAAACAGAAATCAAAACAGGGA
AGAAAATGTTCGTGTAACTTAAAAAAGAAATCAACGTGTAGGAAGGTCTCCATTTTGCATTGTTTCTGTG
ACTTGTATGCAATGTTCCTGTATGTATTCTACCCTTCCCGGGAAGTCCCCAATGACCCTGGTTCCTCTGC
TCAACCAAGTGCCTGATCTCTGGCTCTGAGCATCGTGGCTGAGGTGCGGCCTCAGGAAGCATCGGGGAGC
TGCTCAGAGCAGCACTAGGACTTGTGTCTTAGGGACACTGACCGTGTCCAGCAGCATGTCAGAGAAGCAG
CTGTAGTGCCCATGTTCCTCCCTGAGTGATGGGTTCTGAAGAAGCCAGAGCAGCACAATGTGTGCTTGCG
TGAGGCACTTTCCGCCTTTTAAAATCTGATTCTCAGGGATGGGATGCCTGCCAAGTAGGGTGTGATCTCT
GTTGTGTTTTAAAAAACAACAACAACAAACAAACAAAACCTAGTATTCACTGAATGCTGAAGAGAGCAAA
ATGCAAGCAAAGAAGGGACTGGGGTTAGAGGGAGAAGCCCGCACTGGCAGCATAATAAGAAACTGGCAGG
GAGGGGATGGTCCTGGAACAGGCCAGGTGCCTAGAGCTGAGTCCAGCCCCTGGCCCGGAACTGGGGACAC
AGCACTCAAATAAAACCTCATGGCTACTTGGTGAAAGGCAAACCCATGCTCAGGAAGGTGTTCAGTGTGC
AGAGATGGCTGTGAGGCCATGAGAGAAAGGTTTCACATAGGCAGGCAGTCCTTGGTGTGTTCTCTGTGTT
TTGAAACGTCTGATGACTTCTTGGTGGACTGTTGGTTTCTACCCCATGTTTCTCACAGAAGCTGTGTATA
TGTGTGATTGCGCGTGTGATTGCATGTGTGTGGTAGTGTGCGTGCGTGAGCATGCATGAGTCATAGGAAA
TGTGTGTGTGTGTGTGTGTGTGTGTGTAGGTGTGTGTACGTGTGTTCAGCAAGTGGCTTTTGTCAACCAT
AGGGCTATGCAACAAAAGACACATTACTAGAAACAAAACACAAGACCACCACTCGGTCTAGGGTTTCAGC
ATGATTGTGACCAAACCTTTTATAGAATTTCCTTATATGAAGGCACAATACCCTGAAACTTTAAAGATAA
CAGAGTATTTTATTCCAGTAGGGTAAGATTAAACAGGACCCTGGACTGCATGTGACTGCACTCATGTACA
ACAGAGGAGGATGTGCATTTTGATACTGTTCTGTCTCTGTCCCAGCCCCAGCCCTTTTCTCTTGAGTGTT
GAATGTATACATTCTGTGTGGAACTACAGCTGCTCCAGACAGTCCTGGGTTGGGAATCATCTTTATCCCA
CATTAACATAGCTGGCTTTTCTTCCAAGCACTGGTACACAGGAAAGGAGACATGATGTCTTGCTTCCTGA
CTTTGGGTTTGTTTCTGTACTGTCTCTTCTCAAGATGTTGTCTGTTCCCCCTGAAATTTCATAGTGAGTT
GCCAAATTTGAAATGCAACAACCAGCTGTCTGCATCTGGAACCTGTCAAGCAGTGCTGTAGTTTGAAAAA
GTTATGTGTGCATGTAAAATATACACATATATATATATACATTATACAAGTATGTGCATGAAATGTATAT
CTTCATACTTTTTGATACAATGTATTCATTTGTTAATTTTTAATTATATTTGATATAAATTGAAGGTTTG
TTGCAAAAATTTATATTTAACAGTGTTGAGAGAGAGAGAAAGAGCGAGAGAGGGAGAGAGAGAGAAAGAT
CCAATCATGCAACAGAAATGGGACTACTTTAAAAATCAGTCCTTTGACTAGTTTGCTGCCCTGAATAATA
TTTACAAACCAAACTTTGGATTCTGCTCTTGTTTCTACAATGACTTTTTGTATAAAGCAAAGTCCTTGGA
TTAATAAAACAACCAAAAATCAAATTAAACCATTA
