>Addgene plasmid #26569 | Cav2.2e[Δa10, Δ18a, Δ24a, 31a, 37a, 46] | addgene partial sequence | sequence record 32226 | 26569 with rCav2-2e-e31F 5'-GAGATGCCTGGAACGTCTTT
TACTGATATTTTAGTAACGGAGATTGCGGAAACGAACAACTTCATCAACTTGAGCTTCCTTCGCCTCTTC
CGGGCAGCACGGCTGATCAAGCTGCTTCGCCAGGGCTACACCATCCGCATCTTGTTATGGACCTTTGTCC
AGTCCTTTAAGGCGCTGCCCTACGTGTGCCTCCTCATTGCCATGCTGTTCTTCATCTACGCCATCATCGG
CATGCAGGTTTTTGGAAACATTGCCCTTGATGATGGCACCAGCATCAACCGACACAACAACTTCCGGACA
TTTCTGCAAGCCTTAATGCTGTTGTTCAGGAGTGCCACTGGGGAGGCCTGGCACGAAATCATGCTGTCTT
GCCTGGGCAACCGGGCCTGCGACCCACATGCCAACGCCAGCGAATGCGGGAGCGACTTTGCCTATTTTTA
TTTTGTCTCCTTCATCTTCCTCTGTTCCTTTCTGATGCTGAACCTCTTTGTTGCTGTGATCATGGACAAT
TTCGAATACCTCACGCGGGATTCTTCCATCCTAGGGCCGCACCACCTCGATGAATTCATTCGCGTCTGGG
CTGAATACGACCCAGCTGCGTGTTGCCGGATTCATTATAAGGATATGTACAGTTTGTTGCGTTGTATTGC
GCCACCCGTTGGCTTAGGGAAGAACTGCCCTCGTAGGTTGGCCTACAAGCGCCTGGTTCGAATGAACATG
CCCATATCCAATGAGGACATGACGGTACACTTTACATCCACACTGATGGCCCTCATCCGGACGGCACTGG
AGATCAAGCTTGCCCCAGCGGGGACAAAACAGCACCAATGTGATGCTGAGCTGAGGAAGGAGA
