>Addgene plasmid #26569 | Cav2.2e[Δa10, Δ18a, Δ24a, 31a, 37a, 46] | addgene partial sequence | sequence record 32227 | 26569 with rCav2-2e-e24F 5'-ATGATAGACTTGGGCCTGCT
GTGGAACATTCTGGACTTCATTGTTGTCAGTGGAGCCCTGGTGGCATTTGCATTCTCAGGATCCAAAGGG
AAAGACATCAATACCATCAAGTCTCTGAGAGTCCTGCGAGTCCTGCGGCCCCTCAAGACCATCAAGCGGC
TGCCTAAACTCAAGGCTGTGTTTGACTGTGTGGTGAACTCTCTGAAGAATGTCTTGAACATCCTGATCGT
CTACATGCTCTTCATGTTTATATTTGCCGTCATCGCCGTCCAACTCTTCAAAGGGAAGTTCTTTTACTGC
ACTGATGAGTCCAAGGAGCTGGAGCGGGACTGCAGGGGTCAGTATTTGGATTATGAGAAGGAAGAGGTAG
AAGCCCAGCCAAGGCAGTGGAAGAAATATGACTTCCACTATGACAATGTGCTCTGGGCCTTGCTGACTCT
GTTTACGGTGTCCACAGGAGAGGGGTGGCCCATGGTGCTGAAACACTCTGTGGACGCCACCTATGAGGAG
CAGGGGCCAAGCCCCGGGTTTCGGATGGAGCTTTCCATCTTCTATGTGGTCTACTTTGTGGTCTTCCCTT
TTTTCTTTGTCAACATCTTTGTGGCCTTGATCATCATCACCTTCCAGGAGCAGGGGGACAAGGTGATGTC
TGAGTGCAGTCTGGAAAAGAAT
