>Addgene plasmid #26569 | Cav2.2e[Δa10, Δ18a, Δ24a, 31a, 37a, 46] | addgene partial sequence | sequence record 32228 | 26569 with rCav2-2e-e18F 5'-AAGAGGCAGCCAATCAGAAG
AGCAGAGTAGCTGAAGTCAGCCCCATGTCTGCTGCCAACATCTCCATTGCTGCCAGGCAGCAGAACTCGG
CCAAGGCGCGCTCAGTATGGGAGCAGCGGGCCAGTCAGCTAAGGCTCCAGAACCTGCGTGCCAGCTGTGA
GGCACTGTACAGTGAGATGGACCCGGAGGAGCGCCTGCGTTATGCCAGCACGCGCCACGTGAGGCCAGAC
ATGAAGACACACATGGACCGACCCCTAGTGGTGGAACCTGGTCGGGATGGCCTGCGGGGACCCGCCGGGA
ACAAGTCAAAGCCTGAGGGCACGGAGGCCACCGAAGGTGCGGATCCACCACGCCGACACCACCGGCATCG
TGATAGGGACAAGACCTCAGCCTCAACCCCTGCTGGAGGCGAACAGGACAGGACAGACTGCCCAAAGGCC
GAAAGCACCGAGACCGGGGCCCGGGAGGAACGTGCGCGCCCTCGTCGAAGTCACAGCAAGGAGGCTCCAG
GGGCTGACACACAAGTGCGTTGTGAGCGCAGTAGACGTCACCACCGGCGCGGATCCCCGGAGGAGGCCAC
TGAACGGGAACCTCGGCGCCACCGTGCCCACCGGCACGCACAGGACTCAAGCAAGGAAGGCAAGGAGGGC
ACTGCACCGGTGCTTGTACCCAAGGGCGAGCGTCGCGCAAGACATCGAGGCCCGCGTACGGGCCCCCGTG
AGACAGAGAACAGTGAGGAGCCCACACGCAGGCACCGTGCAAAGCATAAGGTGCCACCAACACTTGAGCC
CCCAGAGAGGGAGGTTGCAGAGAAGGAGAGCAACGTGGTGGAAGGGGATAAGGAAA
