>Addgene plasmid #26569 | Cav2.2e[Δa10, Δ18a, Δ24a, 31a, 37a, 46] | addgene partial sequence | sequence record 32229 | 26569 with rCav2-2e-e10F 5'-GCAGATTGAGCGAGAACTGA
GCGGAGGAAGTCATGTTGGCAGAGGAGGACAAGAACGCAGAAGAGAAGTCCCCTTTGGATGTGTTGAAGA
GAGCTGCTACCAAGAAGAGCCGAAATGACCTCATCCATGCAGAAGAGGGGGAGGACCGGTTTGTAGACCT
CTGTGCTGCTGGGTCTCCCTTTGCTCGTGCCAGCCTCAAGAGTGGGAAGACAGAGAGCTCATCGTACTTC
CGGAGGAAGGAGAAGATGTTCCGGTTCCTTATCCGTCGTATGGTGAAAGCACAGAGCTTCTACTGGGTGG
TACTGTGCGTGGTGGCCCTGAACACGTTGTGTGTGGCCATGGTACACTATAATCAGCCTCAGCGGCTTAC
CACTGCACTGTACTTTGCAGAGTTTGTTTTCCTGGGTCTCTTCCTCACAGAGATGTCCCTGAAGATGTAC
GGTCTAGGGCCCAGAAGCTACTTCCGGTCTTCCTTCAACTGCTTTGACTTTGGGGTGATTGTGGGGAGTA
TCTTTGAAGTAGTCTGGGCTGCCATCAAGCCAGGAACCTCCTTCGGAATCAGTGTGCTGCGGGCTCTCCG
ACTGCTGAGGATTTTCAAAGTCACCAAGTATTGGAACTCCCTGAGGAACCTGGTTGTTTCCCTCCTCAAC
TCCATGAAGTCCATCATCAGCCTTCTCTTCCTGCTTTTCCTTTTCATTGTGGTCTTCGCTCTGTTGGGGA
TGCAGCTGTTTGGGGGACAGTTCAACTTTCAAGATGAGACTCCAACCACCAATTTTGATACCTTCCCAGC
TGCCATCCTCACTGTGTTTCAGATTCTGACAGGAGAGGACTGGAATGCAGTCATGTATCATGGGATTGAG
TCACAA
