>Addgene plasmid #26569 | Cav2.2e[Δa10, Δ18a, Δ24a, 31a, 37a, 46] | addgene partial sequence | sequence record 32230 | 26569 with BGH-rev
TCATGGTGATGGTGATGATGACCGGTACGCGTAGAATCGAGACCGAGGAGAGGGTTAGGGATAGGCTTAC
CTTCGAAGGGCCCTCTAGACTCGAGCGGCCGCCACTGTGCTGGATATCTGCAGAATTCCAGCACACTGGC
GGCCGTTACTAGTGGATCCCCCGGGCGGGCCCCCCCTCGAGTTTTTTTTTTTTTTTTTTTTTTTTTTTTT
TTTCCCTCTAAAAAAGGGCTTTATTA
